>Addgene plasmid #218977 | Lifeact-mAmetrine | addgene full sequence | sequence record 433875 | Addgene NGS Result
ATGGGTGTTGCAGACCTAATAAAGAAATTCGAGTCAATCTCGAAAGAGGAGGGTTCCGGACCATCCGGAA
TGGTGAGCAAGGGCGAGGAGCTGTTCACCGGGGTGGTGCCCATCCTGGTCGAGCTGGACGGCGACGTAAA
CGGCCACAAGTTCAGCGTGCGCGGCGAGGGCGAGGGCGATGCCACCAACGGCAAGCTGACCCTGAAGTTC
ATCTGCACCTCCGGCAAGCTGCCCGTGCCCTGGCCCACCCTCGTGACCACCCTGTCTTACGGCGTGCAGT
GCTTCGCCCGCTACCCCGACCACATGAAGCAGCACGACTTCTTCAAGTCCGCCATGCCCGAAGGCTACGT
CCAGGAGCGCACCATCTCCTTCAAGGACGACGGCAGCTACAGGACCCGCGCCGAGGTGAAGTTCGAGGGC
GACACCCTGGTGAACCGCATCGAGCTGAAGGGCATCGACTTCAAGGAGGACGGCAACATCCTGGGGCACA
AGCTGGAGTACAACATGAACGTGTGGGACGCGTATATCACGGCCGACAAGCAGAAGAACGGCATCAAAGC
GAACTTCAAGATCGAGCACAACGTCGAGGACGGCGGCGTGCAGCTCGCCGACGCGTACCAGCAGAACACC
CCCATCGGCGACGGCTCCGTGCTGCTGCCTGACAACCACTACCTGAGCTTCCAGAGCAAGCTGTTCAAAG
ACCCCAACGAGCAGCGCGATCACATGGTCCTGCTGGAGTTCGTTACCGCCGCCGGGATCACTCCCGGCAT
GGACGAGCTGTACAAGTAACATCGATTGGAATTCAAGGCCTCTCGAGCCTCTAGAACTATAGTGAGTCGT
ATTACGTAGATCCAGACATGATAAGATACATTGATGAGTTTGGACAAACCACAACTAGAATGCAGTGAAA
AAAATGCTTTATTTGTGAAATTTGTGATGCTATTGCTTTATTTGTAACCATTATAAGCTGCAATAAACAA
GTTAACAACAACAATTGCATTCATTTTATGTTTCAGGTTCAGGGGGAGGTGTGGGAGGTTTTTTAATTCG
CGGCCGCGGCGCCAATGCATTGGGCCCGGTACCCAGCTTTTGTTCCCTTTAGTGAGGGTTAATTGCGCGC
TTGGCGTAATCATGGTCATAGCTGTTTCCTGTGTGAAATTGTTATCCGCTCACAATTCCACACAACATAC
GAGCCGGGAGCATAAAGTGTAAAGCCTGGGGTGCCTAATGAGTGAGCTAACTCACATTAATTGCGTTGCG
CTCACTGCCCGCTTTCCAGTCGGGAAACCTGTCGTGCCAGCTGCATTAATGAATCGGCCAACGCGCGGGG
AGAGGCGGTTTGCGTATTGGGCGCTCTTCCGCTTCCTCGCTCACTGACTCGCTGCGCTCGGTCGTTCGGC
TGCGGCGAGCGGTATCAGCTCACTCAAAGGCGGTAATACGGTTATCCACAGAATCAGGGGATAACGCAGG
AAAGAACATGTGAGCAAAAGGCCAGCAAAAGGCCAGGAACCGTAAAAAGGCCGCGTTGCTGGCGTTTTTC
CATAGGCTCCGCCCCCCTGACGAGCATCACAAAAATCGACGCTCAAGTCAGAGGTGGCGAAACCCGACAG
GACTATAAAGATACCAGGCGTTTCCCCCTGGAAGCTCCCTCGTGCGCTCTCCTGTTCCGACCCTGCCGCT
TACCGGATACCTGTCCGCCTTTCTCCCTTCGGGAAGCGTGGCGCTTTCTCATAGCTCACGCTGTAGGTAT
CTCAGTTCGGTGTAGGTCGTTCGCTCCAAGCTGGGCTGTGTGCACGAACCCCCCGTTCAGCCCGACCGCT
GCGCCTTATCCGGTAACTATCGTCTTGAGTCCAACCCGGTAAGACACGACTTATCGCCACTGGCAGCAGC
CACTGGTAACAGGATTAGCAGAGCGAGGTATGTAGGCGGTGCTACAGAGTTCTTGAAGTGGTGGCCTAAC
TACGGCTACACTAGAAGAACAGTATTTGGTATCTGCGCTCTGCTGAAGCCAGTTACCTTCGGAAAAAGAG
TTGGTAGCTCTTGATCCGGCAAACAAACCACCGCTGGTAGCGGTGGTTTTTTTGTTTGCAAGCAGCAGAT
TACGCGCAGAAAAAAAGGATCTCAAGAAGATCCTTTGATCTTTTCTACGGGGTCTGACGCTCAGTGGAAC
GAAAACTCACGTTAAGGGATTTTGGTCATGAGATTATCAAAAAGGATCTTCACCTAGATCCTTTTAAATT
AAAAATGAAGTTTTAAATCAATCTAAAGTATATATGAGTAAACTTGGTCTGACAGTTACCAATGCTTAAT
CAGTGAGGCACCTATCTCAGCGATCTGTCTATTTCGTTCATCCATAGTTGCCTGACTCCCCGTCGTGTAG
ATAACTACGATACGGGAGGGCTTACCATCTGGCCCCAGTGCTGCAATGATACCGCGAGACCCACGCTCAC
CGGCTCCAGATTTATCAGCAATAAACCAGCCAGCCGGAAGGGCCGAGCGCAGAAGTGGTCCTGCAACTTT
ATCCGCCTCCATCCAGTCTATTAATTGTTGCCGGGAAGCTAGAGTAAGTAGTTCGCCAGTTAATAGTTTG
CGCAACGTTGTTGCCATTGCTACAGGCATCGTGGTGTCACGCTCGTCGTTTGGTATGGCTTCATTCAGCT
CCGGTTCCCAACGATCAAGGCGAGTTACATGATCCCCCATGTTGTGCAAAAAAGCGGTTAGCTCCTTCGG
TCCTCCGATCGTTGTCAGAAGTAAGTTGGCCGCAGTGTTATCACTCATGGTTATGGCAGCACTGCATAAT
TCTCTTACTGTCATGCCATCCGTAAGATGCTTTTCTGTGACTGGTGAGTACTCAACCAAGTCATTCTGAG
AATAGTGTATGCGGCGACCGAGTTGCTCTTGCCCGGCGTCAATACGGGATAATACCGCGCCACATAGCAG
AACTTTAAAAGTGCTCATCATTGGAAAACGTTCTTCGGGGCGAAAACTCTCAAGGATCTTACCGCTGTTG
AGATCCAGTTCGATGTAACCCACTCGTGCACCCAACTGATCTTCAGCATCTTTTACTTTCACCAGCGTTT
CTGGGTGAGCAAAAACAGGAAGGCAAAATGCCGCAAAAAAGGGAATAAGGGCGACACGGAAATGTTGAAT
ACTCATACTCTTCCTTTTTCAATATTATTGAAGCATTTATCAGGGTTATTGTCTCATGAGCGGATACATA
TTTGAATGTATTTAGAAAAATAAACAAATAGGGGTTCCGCGCACATTTCCCCGAAAAGTGCCACCTAAAT
TGTAAGCGTTAATATTTTGTTAAAATTCGCGTTAAATTTTTGTTAAATCAGCTCATTTTTTAACCAATAG
GCCGAAATCGGCAAAATCCCTTATAAATCAAAAGAATAGACCGAGATAGGGT
[37 nt withheld, positions 3413-3449]
AAAGAACGTGGACTCCAACGTCAAAGG
[49 nt withheld, positions 3477-3525]
T
[91 nt withheld, positions 3527-3617]
G
[124 nt withheld, positions 3619-3742]
CCCATTCGCCATTCAGGCTGCGCAACTGTTGGGAAGGGCGATCGGTGCGGGCCTCTTCGCTATTACGCCA
GTCGACCGCCAATTCAATATGGCGTATATGGACTCATGCCAATTCAATATGGTGGATCTGGACCTGTGCC
AATTCAATATGGCGTATATGGACTCGTGCCAATTCAATATGGTGGATCTGGACCCCAGCCAATTCAATAT
GGCGGACTTGGCACCATGCCAATTCAATATGGCGGACCTGGCACTGTGCCAACTGGGGAGGGGTCTACTT
GGCACGGTGCCAAGTTTGAGGAGGGGTCTTGGCCCTGTGCCAAGTCCGCCATATTGAATTGGCATGGTGC
CAATAATGGCGGCCATATTGGCTATATGCCAGGATCAATATATAGGCAATATCCAATATGGCCCTATGCC
AATATGGCTATTGGCCAGGTTCAATACTATGTATTGGCCCTATGCCATATAGTATTCCATATATGGGTTT
TCCTATTGACGTAGATAGCCCCTCCCAATGGGCGGTCCCATATACCATATATGGGGCTTCCTAATACCGC
CCATAGCCACTCCCCCATTGACGTCAATGGTCTCTATATATGGTCTTTCCTATTGACGTCATATGGGCGG
TCCTATTGACGTATATGGCGCCTCCCCCATTGACGTCAATTACGGTAAATGGCCCGCCTGGCTCAATGCC
CATTGACGTCAATAGGACCACCCACCATTGACGTCAATGGGATGGCTCATTGCCCATTCATATCCGTTCT
CACGCCCCCTATTGACGTCAATGACGGTAAATGGCCCACTTGGCAGTACATCAATATCTATTAATAGTAA
CTTGGCAAGTACATTACTATTGGAAGTACGCCAGGGTACATTGGCAGTACTCCCATTGACGTCAATGGCG
GTAAATGGCCCGCGATGGCTGCCAAGTACATCCCCATTGACGTCAATGGGGAGGGGCAATGACGCAAATG
GGCGTTCCATTGACGTAAATGGGCGGTAGGCGTGCCTAATGGGAGGTCTATATAAGCAATGCTCGTTTAG
GGAACCGCCATTCTGCCTGGGGACGTCGGAGCAAGCTTGATTTAGGTGACACTATAGAATACAAGCTACT
TGTTCTTTTTGCAGGATCCACTAGTGGCGCGCCATTAATTAAAGGCCGGCCAGCGATCGC
Features (pLannotate 1.2.2; 15 found; start..end, strand, type, name):
     70..789     +  CDS            mAmetrine: yellow fluorescent protein with a large Stokes shift, excitable with violet light (Ai et al., 2008) mammalian codon-optimized
    827..844     -  promoter       T7 promoter (fragment): promoter for bacteriophage T7 RNA polymerase
    849..983     -  polyA_signal   SV40 poly(A) signal: SV40 polyadenylation signal
   1096..1114    -  promoter       T3 promoter: promoter for bacteriophage T3 RNA polymerase
   1159..1175    -  protein_bind   lac operator: The lac repressor binds to the lac operator to inhibit transcription in E. coli. This inhibition can be relieved by adding lactose or isopropyl-β-D-thiogalactopyranoside (IPTG). lac repressor encoded by lacI
   1183..1213    -  promoter       lac promoter: promoter for the E. coli lac operon
   1228..1249    -  protein_bind   CAP binding site: CAP binding activates transcription in the presence of cAMP. E. coli catabolite activator protein
   1262..1354    -  CDS            lacI (fragment): lac repressor; lacI; The lac repressor binds to the lac operator to inhibit transcription in E. coli. This inhibition can be relieved by adding lactose or isopropyl-β-D-thiogalactopyranoside (IPTG).
   1537..2125    -  rep_origin     ori: high-copy-number ColE1/pMB1/pBR322/pUC origin of replication
   2296..3156    -  CDS            AmpR: β-lactamase; bla; confers resistance to ampicillin, carbenicillin, and related antibiotics
   3157..3261    -  promoter       AmpR promoter: bla
   3314..3742    -  rep_origin     f1 ori (sequence partly withheld): f1 bacteriophage origin of replication; arrow indicates direction of (+) strand synthesis
   3747..3813    -  CDS            lacZα (fragment): LacZα fragment of β-galactosidase; lacZ fragment
   3820..4797    +  promoter       CMV IE94 promoter: enhancer/promoter region of simian cytomegalovirus major immediate early transcription unit IE94
   4832..4850    +  promoter       SP6 promoter: promoter for bacteriophage SP6 RNA polymerase
