[The description below was written by a language model from this plasmid's Addgene catalogue record and pLannotate feature annotations shown in this document.]
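Description:
Lifeact-mAmetrine is a 4,922 bp expression plasmid built on the pCS2+8 backbone and catalogued as a mammalian expression vector. It is propagated in E. coli as a high-copy plasmid through a ColE1/pUC-type origin and selected with ampicillin via the β-lactamase gene and its own promoter. An f1 phage origin is also present, along with remnants of lac sequences (lac promoter and operator, CAP site, and lacI and lacZα fragments) that are carried over from the backbone and have no stated role in the construct.

The payload is a synthetic 789 bp open reading frame made by gene synthesis. It fuses Lifeact, a short peptide that binds filamentous actin, to the N-terminus of mAmetrine, a mammalian codon-optimized yellow fluorescent protein with a large Stokes shift that is excited by violet light. The feature table annotates only the mAmetrine coding region, and the short stretch upstream of it within the insert presumably encodes the Lifeact peptide and any linker. Expression is driven by the simian cytomegalovirus IE94 enhancer/promoter and terminated by an SV40 polyadenylation signal. An SP6 promoter lies between the CMV promoter and the coding sequence. As is typical of pCS2-family vectors, this arrangement allows in vitro transcription of sense mRNA for microinjection as an alternative to DNA transfection. T7 (partial) and T3 promoters sit downstream in the reverse orientation.

The stated purpose is in vivo visualization of the actin cytoskeleton. The unusual spectral properties of mAmetrine could make the probe suitable for combining with other fluorescent reporters, though the record does not specify particular organisms or imaging combinations.
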