Addgene plasmid #218977: Lifeact-mAmetrine
Purpose: In vivo visualization of actin cytoskeleton
Depositing lab: Amro Hamdoun. Depositing organization: University of California, San Diego (UCSD).
Backbone
  Vector backbone: pCS2+8
  Backbone size w/o insert (bp): 4137
  Total vector size (bp): 4922
  Vector type: Mammalian Expression
Growth in bacteria
  Bacterial resistance: Ampicillin, 100 μg/mL
  Growth temperature: 37°C
  Growth strain: DH5alpha
  Copy number: High Copy
Gene/Insert
  Gene/Insert name: Lifeact-mAmetrine
  Species: Synthetic
  Insert size (bp): 789
  Promoter: CMV
  Tag / fusion protein: mAmetrine (C terminal on insert)
  Cloning method: Gene Synthesis
  Sequencing primers: 5′ TGACGTAAATGGGCGGTAGG; 3′ CTCGCTCACTGACTCGCT
Terms and licenses: Academic/Nonprofit Terms; Industry Terms: Not Available to Industry
How to cite: Lifeact-mAmetrine was a gift from Amro Hamdoun (Addgene plasmid # 218977 ; http://n2t.net/addgene:218977 ; RRID:Addgene_218977)
